>Addgene plasmid #73256 | PARP9 | addgene full sequence | sequence record 136235 | Addgene assembled sequence
TAATACGACTCACTATAGGGGAATTGTGAGCGGATAACAATTCCCCTCTAGAAATAATTTTGTTTAACTT
TAAGAAGGAGATATACATATGCACCATCATCATCATCATTCTTCTGGTGTAGATCTGGGTACCGAGAACC
TGTACTTCCAA
[558 nt withheld, positions 152-709]
TGACAGTAAAGGTGGATACGGATCCGAATTCGAGCTCCGTCGACAAGCTTGCGGCCGCACTCGAGCACCA
CCACCACCACCACTGAGATCCGGCTGCTAACAAAGCCCGAAAGGAAGCTGAGTTGGCTGCTGCCACCGCT
GAGCAATAACTAGCATAACCCCTTGGGGCCTCTAAACGGGTCTTGAGGGGTTTTTTGCTGAAAGGAGGAA
CTATATCCGGATTGGCGAATGGG
[124 nt withheld, positions 943-1066]
C
[91 nt withheld, positions 1068-1158]
A
[49 nt withheld, positions 1160-1208]
CCTTTGACGTTGGAGTCCACGTTCTTT
[37 nt withheld, positions 1236-1272]
ACCCTATCTCGGTCTATTCTTTTGATTTATAAGGGATTTTGCCGATTTCGGCCTATTGGTTAAAAAATGA
GCTGATTTAACAAAAATTTAACGCGAATTTTAACAAAATATTAACGTTTACAATTTCAGGTGGCACTTTT
CGGGGAAATGTGCGCGGAACCCCTATTTGTTTATTTTTCTAAATACATTCAAATATGTATCCGCTCATGA
ATTAATTCTTAGAAAAACTCATCGAGCATCAAATGAAACTGCAATTTATTCATATCAGGATTATCAATAC
CATATTTTTGAAAAAGCCGTTTCTGTAATGAAGGAGAAAACTCACCGAGGCAGTTCCATAGGATGGCAAG
ATCCTGGTATCGGTCTGCGATTCCGACTCGTCCAACATCAATACAACCTATTAATTTCCCCTCGTCAAAA
ATAAGGTTATCAAGTGAGAAATCACCATGAGTGACGACTGAATCCGGTGAGAATGGCAAAAGTTTATGCA
TTTCTTTCCAGACTTGTTCAACAGGCCAGCCATTACGCTCGTCATCAAAATCACTCGCATCAACCAAACC
GTTATTCATTCGTGATTGCGCCTGAGCGAGACGAAATACGCGATCGCTGTTAAAAGGACAATTACAAACA
GGAATCGAATGCAACCGGCGCAGGAACACTGCCAGCGCATCAACAATATTTTCACCTGAATCAGGATATT
CTTCTAATACCTGGAATGCTGTTTTCCCGGGGATCGCAGTGGTGAGTAACCATGCATCATCAGGAGTACG
GATAAAATGCTTGATGGTCGGAAGAGGCATAAATTCCGTCAGCCAGTTTAGTCTGACCATCTCATCTGTA
ACATCATTGGCAACGCTACCTTTGCCATGTTTCAGAAACAACTCTGGCGCATCGGGCTTCCCATACAATC
GATAGATTGTCGCACCTGATTGCCCGACATTATCGCGAGCCCATTTATACCCATATAAATCAGCATCCAT
GTTGGAATTTAATCGCGGCCTAGAGCAAGACGTTTCCCGTTGAATATGGCTCATAACACCCCTTGTATTA
CTGTTTATGTAAGCAGACAGTTTTATTGTTCATGACCAAAATCCCTTAACGTGAGTTTTCGTTCCACTGA
GCGTCAGACCCCGTAGAAAAGATCAAAGGATCTTCTTGAGATCCTTTTTTTCTGCGCGTAATCTGCTGCT
TGCAAACAAAAAAACCACCGCTACCAGCGGTGGTTTGTTTGCCGGATCAAGAGCTACCAACTCTTTTTCC
GAAGGTAACTGGCTTCAGCAGAGCGCAGATACCAAATACTGTCCTTCTAGTGTAGCCGTAGTTAGGCCAC
CACTTCAAGAACTCTGTAGCACCGCCTACATACCTCGCTCTGCTAATCCTGTTACCAGTGGCTGCTGCCA
GTGGCGATAAGTCGTGTCTTACCGGGTTGGACTCAAGACGATAGTTACCGGATAAGGCGCAGCGGTCGGG
CTGAACGGGGGGTTCGTGCACACAGCCCAGCTTGGAGCGAACGACCTACACCGAACTGAGATACCTACAG
CGTGAGCTATGAGAAAGCGCCACGCTTCCCGAAGGGAGAAAGGCGGACAGGTATCCGGTAAGCGGCAGGG
TCGGAACAGGAGAGCGCACGAGGGAGCTTCCAGGGGGAAACGCCTGGTATCTTTATAGTCCTGTCGGGTT
TCGCCACCTCTGACTTGAGCGTCGATTTTTGTGATGCTCGTCAGGGGGGCGGAGCCTATGGAAAAACGCC
AGCAACGCGGCCTTTTTACGGTTCCTGGCCTTTTGCTGGCCTTTTGCTCACATGTTCTTTCCTGCGTTAT
CCCCTGATTCTGTGGATAACCGTATTACCGCCTTTGAGTGAGCTGATACCGCTCGCCGCAGCCGAACGAC
CGAGCGCAGCGAGTCAGTGAGCGAGGAAGCGGAAGAGCGCCTGATGCGGTATTTTCTCCTTACGCATCTG
TGCGGTATTTCACACCGCATATATGGTGCACTCTCAGTACAATCTGCTCTGATGCCGCATAGTTAAGCCA
GTATACACTCCGCTATCGCTACGTGACTGGGTCATGGCTGCGCCCCGACACCCGCCAACACCCGCTGACG
CGCCCTGACGGGCTTGTCTGCTCCCGGCATCCGCTTACAGACAAGCTGTGACCGTCTCCGGGAGCTGCAT
GTGTCAGAGGTTTTCACCGTCATCACCGAAACGCGCGAGGCAGCTGCGGTAAAGCTCATCAGCGTGGTCG
TGAAGCGATTCACAGATGTCTGCCTGTTCATCCGCGTCCAGCTCGTTGAGTTTCTCCAGAAGCGTTAATG
TCTGGCTTCTGATAAAGCGGGCCATGTTAAGGGCGGTTTTTTCCTGTTTGGTCACTGATGCCTCCGTGTA
AGGGGGATTTCTGTTCATGGGGGTAATGATACCGATGAAACGAGAGAGGATGCTCACGATACGGGTTACT
GATGATGAACATGCCCGGTTACTGGAACGTTGTGAGGGTAAACAACTGGCGGTATGGATGCGGCGGGACC
AGAGAAAAATCACTCAGGGTCAATGCCAGCGCTTCGTTAATACAGATGTAGGTGTTCCACAGGGTAGCCA
GCAGCATCCTGCGATGCAGATCCGGAACATAATGGTGCAGGGCGCTGACTTCCGCGTTTCCAGACTTTAC
GAAACACGGAAACCGAAGACCATTCATGTTGTTGCTCAGGTCGCAGACGTTTTGCAGCAGCAGTCGCTTC
ACGTTCGCTCGCGTATCGGTGATTCATTCTGCTAACCAGTAAGGCAACCCCGCCAGCCTAGCCGGGTCCT
CAACGACAGGAGCACGATCATGCGCACCCGTGGGGCCGCCATGCCGGCGATAATGGCCTGCTTCTCGCCG
AAACGTTTGGTGGCGGGACCAGTGACGAAGGCTTGAGCGAGGGCGTGCAAGATTCCGAATACCGCAAGCG
ACAGGCCGATCATCGTCGCGCTCCAGCGAAAGCGGTCCTCGCCGAAAATGACCCAGAGCGCTGCCGGCAC
CTGTCCTACGAGTTGCATGATAAAGAAGACAGTCATAAGTGCGGCGACGATAGTCATGCCCCGCGCCCAC
CGGAAGGAGCTGACTGGGTTGAAGGCTCTCAAGGGCATCGGTCGAGATCCCGGTGCCTAATGAGTGAGCT
AACTTACATTAATTGCGTTGCGCTCACTGCCCGCTTTCCAGTCGGGAAACCTGTCGTGCCAGCTGCATTA
ATGAATCGGCCAACGCGCGGGGAGAGGCGGTTTGCGTATTGGGCGCCAGGGTGGTTTTTCTTTTCACCAG
TGAGACGGGCAACAGCTGATTGCCCTTCACCGCCTGGCCCTGAGAGAGTTGCAGCAAGCGGTCCACGCTG
GTTTGCCCCAGCAGGCGAAAATCCTGTTTGATGGTGGTTAACGGCGGGATATAACATGAGCTGTCTTCGG
TATCGTCGTATCCCACTACCGAGATATCCGCACCAACGCGCAGCCCGGACTCGGTAATGGCGCGCATTGC
GCCCAGCGCCATCTGATCGTTGGCAACCAGCATCGCAGTGGGAACGATGCCCTCATTCAGCATTTGCATG
GTTTGTTGAAAACCGGACATGGCACTCCAGTCGCCTTCCCGTTCCGCTATCGGCTGAATTTGATTGCGAG
TGAGATATTTATGCCAGCCAGCCAGACGCAGACGCGCCGAGACAGAACTTAATGGGCCCGCTAACAGCGC
GATTTGCTGGTGACCCAATGCGACCAGATGCTCCACGCCCAGTCGCGTACCGTCTTCATGGGAGAAAATA
ATACTGTTGATGGGTGTCTGGTCAGAGACATCAAGAAATAACGCCGGAACATTAGTGCAGGCAGCTTCCA
CAGCAATGGCATCCTGGTCATCCAGCGGATAGTTAATGATCAGCCCACTGACGCGTTGCGCGAGAAGATT
GTGCACCGCCGCTTTACAGGCTTCGACGCCGCTTCGTTCTACCATCGACACCACCACGCTGGCACCCAGT
TGATCGGCGCGAGATTTAATCGCCGCGACAATTTGCGACGGCGCGTGCAGGGCCAGACTGGAGGTGGCAA
CGCCAATCAGCAACGACTGTTTGCCCGCCAGTTGTTGTGCCACGCGGTTGGGAATGTAATTCAGCTCCGC
CATCGCCGCTTCCACTTTTTCCCGCGTTTTCGCAGAAACGTGGCTGGCCTGGTTCACCACGCGGGAAACG
GTCTGATAAGAGACACCGGCATACTCTGCGACATCGTATAACGTTACTGGTTTCACATTCACCACCCTGA
ATTGACTCTCTTCCGGGCGCTATCATGCCATACCGCGAAAGGTTTTGCGCCATTCGATGGTGTCCGGGAT
CTCGACGCTCTCCCTTATGCGACTCCTGCATTAGGAAGCAGCCCAGTAGTAGGTTGAGGCCGTTGAGCAC
CGCCGCCGCAAGGAATGGTGCATGCAAGGAGATGGCGCCCAACAGTCCCCCGGCCACGGGGCCTGCCACC
ATACCCACGCCGAAACAAGCGCTCATGAGCCCGAAGTGGCGAGCCCGATCTTCCCCATCGGTGATGTCGG
CGATATAGGCGCCAGCAACCGCACCTGTGGCGCCGGTGATGCCGGCCACGATGCGTCCGGCGTAGAGGAT
CGAGATCTCGATCCCGCGAAAT
Features (pLannotate 1.2.2; 19 found; start..end, strand, type, name):
      1..19      +  promoter       T7 promoter: promoter for bacteriophage T7 RNA polymerase
     20..44      +  protein_bind   lac operator: The lac repressor binds to the lac operator to inhibit transcription in E. coli. This inhibition can be relieved by adding lactose or isopropyl-β-D-thiogalactopyranoside (IPTG). lac repressor encoded by lacI
     59..81      +  RBS            RBS: efficient ribosome binding site from bacteriophage T7 gene 10 (Olins and Rangwala, 1989)
    122..709     +  CDS            PARP9 (fragment) (sequence partly withheld): PARP9_HUMAN - Also known as BAL From Homo sapiens (Human).
    775..792     +  CDS            9xHis (fragment): 9xHis affinity tag
    802..851     +  CDS            SET1 (fragment): solubility-enhancement tag derived from T7 phage gene 10B
    859..906     +  terminator     T7 terminator: transcription terminator for bacteriophage T7 RNA polymerase
    943..1398    +  rep_origin     f1 ori (sequence partly withheld): f1 bacteriophage origin of replication; arrow indicates direction of (+) strand synthesis
   1425..1482    +  promoter       AmpR promoter (fragment): bla
   1491..2306    -  CDS            KanR: aminoglycoside phosphotransferase; aph(3')-Ia; confers resistance to kanamycin in bacteria or G418 (Geneticin®) in eukaryotes
   2428..3016    +  rep_origin     ori: high-copy-number ColE1/pMB1/pBR322/pUC origin of replication
   3202..3344    -  misc_feature   bom: basis of mobility region from pBR322
   3446..3637    -  CDS            rop: Rop protein, which maintains plasmids at low copy number; rop
   3654..4034    +  CDS            YPB1_ECOLX: Protein predicted: Swiss-Prot protein existence level 4. From Escherichia coli.
   4106..4397    -  CDS            TcR (fragment): tetracycline efflux protein; tet; confers resistance to tetracycline
   4412..4433    -  protein_bind   CAP binding site: CAP binding activates transcription in the presence of cAMP. E. coli catabolite activator protein
   4446..5528    -  CDS            lacI: lac repressor; lacI; The lac repressor binds to the lac operator to inhibit transcription in E. coli. This inhibition can be relieved by adding lactose or isopropyl-β-D-thiogalactopyranoside (IPTG).
   5529..5606    -  promoter       lacI promoter: lacI
   5614..5893    -  CDS            TcR (fragment): tetracycline efflux protein; tet; confers resistance to tetracycline
