[The description below was written by a language model from this plasmid's Addgene catalogue record and pLannotate feature annotations shown in this document.]
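Description:
PARP9 is a bacterial expression plasmid built on the pNIC28-Bsa4 backbone, a pET-type vector from a structural genomics programme, and carries a portion of human PARP9 (also known as ARTD9, BAL or BAL1) for recombinant protein production aimed at structure determination. The insert is listed as 649 bp and was introduced by ligation-independent cloning. The record cautions that it may not be the full open reading frame, and the annotation accordingly detects only a PARP9 fragment of roughly 590 nt, consistent with a domain-level construct rather than the whole protein.

Expression is driven by a T7 promoter followed by a lac operator and the phage T7 gene 10 ribosome binding site, with a T7 terminator downstream. The plasmid also encodes lacI, so transcription is repressed until induction with IPTG in a host supplying T7 RNA polymerase; the depositor recommends a BL21(DE3) derivative carrying a rare-codon helper plasmid. According to the catalogue, the backbone supplies an N-terminal hexahistidine tag with a TEV protease site for affinity purification and subsequent tag removal. The feature table does not annotate this N-terminal tag explicitly, though there is unannotated space between the RBS and the PARP9 match. It does flag a short His-tag-like fragment and a small T7 gene 10-derived fragment downstream of the insert, which are probably vector remnants and may lie beyond the insert's stop codon.

Selection is by kanamycin (aph(3')-Ia). Replication relies on a ColE1/pBR322-type origin accompanied by rop and the bom region, matching the low-copy designation, and an f1 origin is also present. Partial tetracycline resistance fragments are nonfunctional backbone relics.
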