Addgene plasmid #73256: PARP9
Purpose: Bacterial expression for structure determination; may not be full ORF
Depositing lab: Nicola Burgess-Brown. Depositing organization: University of Oxford.
Backbone
  Vector backbone: pNIC28-Bsa4
  Backbone manufacturer: SGC, Addgene Plasmid #26103
  Vector type: Bacterial Expression
Growth in bacteria
  Bacterial resistance: Kanamycin, 50 μg/mL
  Growth temperature: 37°C
  Growth strain: DH5alpha
  Copy number: Low Copy
Gene/Insert
  Gene/Insert name: PARP9 (alt names: PARP9B-c005; gi|24658781)
  Species: H. sapiens (human)
  Insert size (bp): 649
  Entrez Gene: PARP9 (a.k.a. ARTD9, BAL, BAL1, MGC:7868)
  Promoter: T7
  Tag / fusion protein: His-6-TEV (N terminal on backbone)
  Cloning method: Ligation Independent Cloning
  Sequencing primers: 5′ T7; 3′ T7 terminal
Terms and licenses: Academic/Nonprofit Terms; Industry Terms: Not Available to Industry
Depositor comments: Use BL21(DE3)-R3-pRARE2 for protein expression. See also 5AIL: http://www.thesgc.org/structures/5AIL
How to cite: PARP9 was a gift from Nicola Burgess-Brown (Addgene plasmid # 73256 ; http://n2t.net/addgene:73256 ; RRID:Addgene_73256)
