>Addgene plasmid #73256 | PARP9 | depositor partial sequence | sequence record 134770 | insert
ATGCACCATCATCATCATCATTCTTCTGGTGTAGATCTGGGTACCGAGAACCTGTACTTCCAA
[558 nt withheld, positions 64-621]
TGACAGTAAAGGTGGATACGGATCCGAA
