>Addgene plasmid #73256 | PARP9 | addgene partial sequence | sequence record 136234 | T7 5'-TAATACGACTCACTATAGGG-3'
ATTTTGTTTAACTTTAAGAAGGAGATATACATATGCACCATCATCATCATCATTCTTCTGGTGTAGATCT
GGGTACCGAGAACCTGTACTTCCAA
[558 nt withheld, positions 96-653]
TGACAGTAAAGGTGGATACGGATCCGAATTCGAGCTCCGTCGACAAGCTTGCGGCCGCACTCGAGCACCA
CCACCACCACCACTGAGATCCGGCTGCTAACAAAGCCCGAAAGGAAGCTGAGTTGGCTGCTGCCACCGCT
GAGCAATAACTAGCATAACCCCTTGGGG
