>Addgene plasmid #73256 | PARP9 | addgene partial sequence | sequence record 137214 | T7term 5'-GCTAGTTATTGCTCAGCGG-3'
CTTTCGGGCTTTGTTAGCAGCCGGATCTCAGTGGTGGTGGTGGTGGTGCTCGAGTGCGGCCGCAAGCTTG
TCGACGGAGCTCGAATTCGGATCCGTATCCACCTTTACTGTCA
[558 nt withheld, positions 114-671]
TTGGAAGTACAGGTTCTCGGTACCCAGATCTACACCAGAAGAATGATGATGATGATGGTGCATATGTATA
TCTCCTTCTTAAAGTTAAACAAAATTATTTCTAGAGGGGAATTGTTATCCGCTCACAATTCCCCTATAGT
GAGTCGTATTAATTTCGCGGGATCGAGATCTCGATCCTCTACGCCG
